>Addgene plasmid #119897 | pGEMT-GDNF | addgene full sequence | sequence record 232086 | Addgene NGS Result
AAATTGTAAGCGTTAATATTTTGTTAAAATTCGCGTTAAATTTTTGTTAAATCAGCTCATTTTTTAACCA
ATAGGCCGAAATCGGCAAAATCCCTTATAAATCAAAAGAATAGACCGAGATAGGGT
[37 nt withheld, positions 127-163]
AAAGAACGTGGACTCCAACGTCAAAGG
[49 nt withheld, positions 191-239]
T
[91 nt withheld, positions 241-331]
G
[124 nt withheld, positions 333-456]
CCATTCGCCATTCAGGCTGCGCAACTGTTGGGAAGGGCGATCGGTGCGGGCCTCTTCGCTATTACGCCAG
CTGGCGAAAGGGGGATGTGCTGCAAGGCGATTAAGTTGGGTAACGCCAGGGTTTTCCCAGTCACGACGTT
GTAAAACGACGGCCAGTGAATTGTAATACGACTCACTATAGGGCGAATTGGGCCCGACGTCGCATGCTCC
CGGCCGCCATGGCCGCGGGATTCTGCCTGGTGTTGCTCCACACCGCGTCTGCCTTCCCGCTGCCCGCCGG
TAAGAGGCTTCTCGAAGCGCCCGCTGAAGACCACTCCCTCGGCCACCGCCGCGTGCCCTTCGCGCTGACC
AGTGACTCCAATATGCCTGAAGATTATCCTGACCAGTTTGATGACGTCATGGATTTTATTCAAGCCACCA
TTAAAAGACTGAAAAGGTCACCAGATAAACAAGCGGCAGCGCTTCCTCGAAGAGAGAGGAATCGGCAGGC
TGCAGCTGCCAGCCCAGAGAATTCCAGAGGGAAAGGTCGCAGAGGCCAGAGGGGCAAAAATCGGGGGTGC
GTTTTAACTGCCATACACTTAAATGTCACTGACTTGGGTTTGGGCTATGAAACCAAGGAGGAACTGATCT
TTCGATATTGCAGCGGTTCCTGTGAATCGGCCGAGACAATGTATGACAAAATACTAAAAAACCTGTCTCG
GAGTAGAAGGCTAACAAGTGACAAAGTAGGCCAGGCATGTTGCAGGCCGGTCGCCTTCGACGACGACCTG
TCGTTTTTAGATGACAACCTGGTTTACCATATTCTAAGAAAGCATTCCGCTAAACGGTGTGGATGTATCT
GACCAATCACTAGTGCGGCCGCCTGCAGGTCGACCATATGGGAGAGCTCCCAACGCGTTGGATGCATAGC
TTGAGTATTCTATAGTGTCACCTAAATAGCTTGGCGTAATCATGGTCATAGCTGTTTCCTGTGTGAAATT
GTTATCCGCTCACAATTCCACACAACATACGAGCCGGAAGCATAAAGTGTAAAGCCTGGGGTGCCTAATG
AGTGAGCTAACTCACATTAATTGCGTTGCGCTCACTGCCCGCTTTCCAGTCGGGAAACCTGTCGTGCCAG
CTGCATTAATGAATCGGCCAACGCGCGGGGAGAGGCGGTTTGCGTATTGGGCGCTCTTCCGCTTCCTCGC
TCACTGACTCGCTGCGCTCGGTCGTTCGGCTGCGGCGAGCGGTATCAGCTCACTCAAAGGCGGTAATACG
GTTATCCACAGAATCAGGGGATAACGCAGGAAAGAACATGTGAGCAAAAGGCCAGCAAAAGGCCAGGAAC
CGTAAAAAGGCCGCGTTGCTGGCGTTTTTCCATAGGCTCCGCCCCCCTGACGAGCATCACAAAAATCGAC
GCTCAAGTCAGAGGTGGCGAAACCCGACAGGACTATAAAGATACCAGGCGTTTCCCCCTGGAAGCTCCCT
CGTGCGCTCTCCTGTTCCGACCCTGCCGCTTACCGGATACCTGTCCGCCTTTCTCCCTTCGGGAAGCGTG
GCGCTTTCTCATAGCTCACGCTGTAGGTATCTCAGTTCGGTGTAGGTCGTTCGCTCCAAGCTGGGCTGTG
TGCACGAACCCCCCGTTCAGCCCGACCGCTGCGCCTTATCCGGTAACTATCGTCTTGAGTCCAACCCGGT
AAGACACGACTTATCGCCACTGGCAGCAGCCACTGGTAACAGGATTAGCAGAGCGAGGTATGTAGGCGGT
GCTACAGAGTTCTTGAAGTGGTGGCCTAACTACGGCTACACTAGAAGAACAGTATTTGGTATCTGCGCTC
TGCTGAAGCCAGTTACCTTCGGAAAAAGAGTTGGTAGCTCTTGATCCGGCAAACAAACCACCGCTGGTAG
CGGTGGTTTTTTTGTTTGCAAGCAGCAGATTACGCGCAGAAAAAAAGGATCTCAAGAAGATCCTTTGATC
TTTTCTACGGGGTCTGACGCTCAGTGGAACGAAAACTCACGTTAAGGGATTTTGGTCATGAGATTATCAA
AAAGGATCTTCACCTAGATCCTTTTAAATTAAAAATGAAGTTTTAAATCAATCTAAAGTATATATGAGTA
AACTTGGTCTGACAGTTACCAATGCTTAATCAGTGAGGCACCTATCTCAGCGATCTGTCTATTTCGTTCA
TCCATAGTTGCCTGACTCCCCGTCGTGTAGATAACTACGATACGGGAGGGCTTACCATCTGGCCCCAGTG
CTGCAATGATACCGCGAGACCCACGCTCACCGGCTCCAGATTTATCAGCAATAAACCAGCCAGCCGGAAG
GGCCGAGCGCAGAAGTGGTCCTGCAACTTTATCCGCCTCCATCCAGTCTATTAATTGTTGCCGGGAAGCT
AGAGTAAGTAGTTCGCCAGTTAATAGTTTGCGCAACGTTGTTGCCATTGCTACAGGCATCGTGGTGTCAC
GCTCGTCGTTTGGTATGGCTTCATTCAGCTCCGGTTCCCAACGATCAAGGCGAGTTACATGATCCCCCAT
GTTGTGCAAAAAAGCGGTTAGCTCCTTCGGTCCTCCGATCGTTGTCAGAAGTAAGTTGGCCGCAGTGTTA
TCACTCATGGTTATGGCAGCACTGCATAATTCTCTTACTGTCATGCCATCCGTAAGATGCTTTTCTGTGA
CTGGTGAGTACTCAACCAAGTCATTCTGAGAATAGTGTATGCGGCGACCGAGTTGCTCTTGCCCGGCGTC
AATACGGGATAATACCGCGCCACATAGCAGAACTTTAAAAGTGCTCATCATTGGAAAACGTTCTTCGGGG
CGAAAACTCTCAAGGATCTTACCGCTGTTGAGATCCAGTTCGATGTAACCCACTCGTGCACCCAACTGAT
CTTCAGCATCTTTTACTTTCACCAGCGTTTCTGGGTGAGCAAAAACAGGAAGGCAAAATGCCGCAAAAAA
GGGAATAAGGGCGACACGGAAATGTTGAATACTCATACTCTTCCTTTTTCAATATTATTGAAGCATTTAT
CAGGGTTATTGTCTCATGAGCGGATACATATTTGAATGTATTTAGAAAAATAAACAAATAGGGGTTCCGC
GCACATTTCCCCGAAAAGTGCCACCTGATGCGGTGTGAAATACCGCACAGATGCGTAAGGAGAAAATACC
GCATCAGG
Features (pLannotate 1.2.2; 13 found; start..end, strand, type, name):
     28..456     -  rep_origin     f1 ori (sequence partly withheld): f1 bacteriophage origin of replication; arrow indicates direction of (+) strand synthesis
    460..617     -  CDS            lacZα (fragment): LacZα fragment of β-galactosidase; lacZ fragment
    620..638     +  promoter       T7 promoter: promoter for bacteriophage T7 RNA polymerase
    690..1295    +  CDS            Gdnf: GDNF_MOUSE - Experimental evidence at protein level: Swiss-Prot protein existence level 1. Neurotrophic factor that enhances survival and morphological differentiation of dopaminergic neurons and increases their high- affinity dopamine uptake. From Mus musculus (Mouse).
   1375..1393    -  promoter       SP6 promoter: promoter for bacteriophage SP6 RNA polymerase
   1435..1451    -  protein_bind   lac operator: The lac repressor binds to the lac operator to inhibit transcription in E. coli. This inhibition can be relieved by adding lactose or isopropyl-β-D-thiogalactopyranoside (IPTG). lac repressor encoded by lacI
   1459..1489    -  promoter       lac promoter: promoter for the E. coli lac operon
   1504..1525    -  protein_bind   CAP binding site: CAP binding activates transcription in the presence of cAMP. E. coli catabolite activator protein
   1538..1630    -  CDS            lacI (fragment): lac repressor; lacI; The lac repressor binds to the lac operator to inhibit transcription in E. coli. This inhibition can be relieved by adding lactose or isopropyl-β-D-thiogalactopyranoside (IPTG).
   1813..2401    -  rep_origin     ori: high-copy-number ColE1/pMB1/pBR322/pUC origin of replication
   2572..3432    -  CDS            AmpR: β-lactamase; bla; confers resistance to ampicillin, carbenicillin, and related antibiotics
   3433..3537    -  promoter       AmpR promoter: bla
   3564..3614    +  misc_feature   bom (fragment): basis of mobility region from pBR322
