[The description below was written by a language model from this plasmid's Addgene catalogue record and pLannotate feature annotations shown in this document.]
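Description:
pGEMT-GDNF is a bacterial cloning plasmid built on the Promega pGEM-T backbone and used as a template for making an in situ hybridization riboprobe against mouse glial cell line derived neurotrophic factor (Gdnf). It is propagated in E. coli as a high-copy plasmid through a ColE1/pUC-type origin and selected with ampicillin through the β-lactamase gene and its native promoter. An f1 phage origin is also present, along with the remnants of the lac region typical of this backbone (lac promoter, operator, CAP binding site and a lacZα fragment). The insert interrupts this region at the cloning site. The record does not state how the insert was cloned.

The mouse Gdnf sequence lies between opposing bacteriophage promoters. The T7 promoter sits upstream and points in the same direction as the annotated Gdnf coding region, and the SP6 promoter sits downstream on the opposite strand. SP6 RNA polymerase therefore reads back through the insert and produces RNA complementary to the mRNA, which matches the depositor's comment that SP6 yields the antisense probe. T7 transcription would give the sense strand, which is commonly used as a negative control. The depositor describes the probe as about 1 kb. However, the sequenced plasmid is 3,614 nt, the annotated Gdnf coding match spans roughly 600 bp, and the interval between the two promoters is only about 740 bp, so the sequenced record suggests a shorter transcript. The plasmid has no eukaryotic expression elements, so it serves only as an in vitro transcription template for detecting Gdnf mRNA in mouse tissue.
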