Addgene plasmid #119897: pGEMT-GDNF
Purpose: Mouse GDNF In situ hybridization probe
Depositing lab: Wenqin Luo. Depositing organization: University of Pennsylvania. Publication: Cis and trans RET signaling control the survival and central projection growth of rapidly adapting mechanoreceptors. Fleming MS, Vysochan A, Paixao S, Niu J, Klein R, Savitt JM, Luo W. Elife. 2015 Apr 2;4:e06828. doi: 10.7554/eLife.06828. PubMed 25838128.
Backbone
  Vector backbone: pGEM-T
  Backbone manufacturer: Promega
  Backbone size w/o insert (bp): 3000
  Vector type: in situ hybridization probe
Growth in bacteria
  Bacterial resistance: Ampicillin, 100 μg/mL
  Growth temperature: 37°C
  Growth strain: DH5alpha
  Copy number: High Copy
Gene/Insert
  Gene/Insert name: glial cell line derived neurotrophic factor (alt name: Gdnf)
  Species: M. musculus (mouse)
  Entrez Gene: Gdnf (a.k.a. ATF)
  Cloning method: Unknown
  Sequencing primers: 5′ T7; 3′ SP6
Terms and licenses: Academic/Nonprofit Terms; Industry Terms: Not Available to Industry
Depositor comments: This plasmid can be used to generate an in situ hybridization antisense probe for mouse GDNF, using SP6 to transcribe the ~1kb probe.
How to cite: pGEMT-GDNF was a gift from Wenqin Luo (Addgene plasmid # 119897 ; http://n2t.net/addgene:119897 ; RRID:Addgene_119897)
